Addgene plasmid #77385: PHKG2 gRNA (BRDN0001149032)
Purpose: 3rd generation lentiviral gRNA plasmid targeting human PHKG2
Depositing lab: John Doench & David Root. Depositing organization: Broad Institute. Publication: Optimized sgRNA design to maximize activity and minimize off-target effects of CRISPR-Cas9. Doench JG, Fusi N, Sullender M, Hegde M, Vaimberg EW, Donovan KF, Smith I, Tothova Z, Wilen C, Orchard R, Virgin HW, Listgarten J, Root DE. Nat Biotechnol. 2016 Jan 18. doi: 10.1038/nbt.3437. PubMed 26780180.
Backbone
  Vector backbone: lentiGuide-Puro
  Backbone manufacturer: Zhang Lab (Addgene plasmid # 52963)
  Vector type: Mammalian Expression, Lentiviral, CRISPR
  Selectable markers: Puromycin
Growth in bacteria
  Bacterial resistance: Ampicillin, 100 μg/mL
  Growth temperature: 37°C
  Growth strain: DH5alpha
  Copy number: High Copy
Gene/Insert
  Gene/Insert name: PHKG2 (alt names: PHKG2; NM_000294.2)
  gRNA/shRNA sequence: TGGGGTCCCACACAACTCTG
  Species: H. sapiens (human)
  Entrez Gene: PHKG2 (a.k.a. GSD9C)
  Promoter: hU6
  Cloning method: Unknown
  Sequencing primers: 5′ U6-F; 3′ pS2-R
Terms and licenses: Academic/Nonprofit Terms; Industry Terms: Not Available to Industry
Depositor comments: The gRNA was designed to target the following Genbank reference sequence(s): NM_000294.2,NM_001172432.1. Note that this plasmid does NOT contain Cas9. It should be used in conjunction with lentiCas9-Blast (Addgene #52962) or otherwise with cell lines already expressing Cas9. Browse the full kinome gRNA library at http://www.addgene.org/pooled-library/broadgpp-human-kinome/ or visit http://www.broadinstitute.org/rnai/public/ for detailed protocols and information.
How to cite: PHKG2 gRNA (BRDN0001149032) was a gift from John Doench & David Root (Addgene plasmid # 77385 ; http://n2t.net/addgene:77385 ; RRID:Addgene_77385)
