[The description below was written by a language model from this plasmid's Addgene catalogue record and pLannotate feature annotations shown in this document.]
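Description:
PHKG2 gRNA (BRDN0001149032) is a third-generation lentiviral CRISPR guide plasmid built on the lentiGuide-Puro backbone. It delivers a single guide RNA against human PHKG2 (also known as GSD9C). The guide was designed against two PHKG2 reference transcripts and belongs to a human kinome gRNA collection. In bacteria the plasmid is maintained through a high-copy ColE1/pUC-type origin with ampicillin selection (AmpR, β-lactamase). An f1 origin, an SV40 origin and poly(A) signal, and lac/T7/T3 remnants are also annotated in the backbone.

The lentiviral transfer cassette begins with an RSV promoter fused to a truncated HIV-1 5' LTR, which drives Tat-independent genomic RNA production in packaging cells. This is followed by the Ψ packaging signal with a partial gag fragment, and the Rev response element for Rev-dependent nuclear export. It ends in a self-inactivating ΔU3 3' LTR. Inside the cassette, a human U6 RNA polymerase III promoter drives the PHKG2 spacer, which lies in the gap between the promoter and the Streptococcus pyogenes Cas9 gRNA scaffold. A cPPT/CTS element comes next and aids nuclear import of the viral genome. Downstream, the EF-1α core promoter with its intron A expresses puromycin N-acetyltransferase for selecting transduced mammalian cells, and a WPRE enhances transcript expression.

The plasmid does not encode Cas9. It is meant to be paired with a separate Cas9 lentiviral vector or used in cell lines that already express Cas9, typically for targeted knockout of PHKG2.
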