Features (pLannotate 1.2.2; 29 found; start..end, strand, type, name):
     14..80      +  CDS            small t antigen (fragment): SV40 (simian virus 40) small t antigen
    106..317     +  promoter       EF-1α core promoter: core promoter for human elongation factor EF-1α
    318..1256    +  intron         EF-1α intron A: intron upstream of the start codon of human EF-1α
   1278..1877    +  CDS            PuroR (fragment): puromycin N-acetyltransferase; pac from Streptomyces; confers resistance to puromycin
   1893..2481    +  misc_feature   WPRE: woodchuck hepatitis virus posttranscriptional regulatory element
   2532..2551    +  misc_feature   cPPT/CTS (fragment): central polypurine tract and central termination sequence of HIV-1
   2553..2786    +  LTR            3' LTR (ΔU3): self-inactivating 3' long terminal repeat (LTR) from HIV-1
   2864..2985    +  polyA_signal   SV40 poly(A) signal: SV40 polyadenylation signal
   3025..3160    +  rep_origin     SV40 ori: SV40 origin of replication
   3181..3199    -  promoter       T7 promoter: promoter for bacteriophage T7 RNA polymerase
   3207..3362    +  CDS            lacZα (fragment): LacZα fragment of β-galactosidase; lacZ fragment
   3367..3795    +  rep_origin     f1 ori (sequence partly withheld): f1 bacteriophage origin of replication; arrow indicates direction of (+) strand synthesis
   3848..3952    +  promoter       AmpR promoter: bla
   3953..4813    +  CDS            AmpR: β-lactamase; bla; confers resistance to ampicillin, carbenicillin, and related antibiotics
   4984..5572    +  rep_origin     ori: high-copy-number ColE1/pMB1/pBR322/pUC origin of replication
   5755..5847    +  CDS            lacI (fragment): lac repressor; lacI; The lac repressor binds to the lac operator to inhibit transcription in E. coli. This inhibition can be relieved by adding lactose or isopropyl-β-D-thiogalactopyranoside (IPTG).
   5860..5881    +  protein_bind   CAP binding site: CAP binding activates transcription in the presence of cAMP. E. coli catabolite activator protein
   5896..5926    +  promoter       lac promoter: promoter for the E. coli lac operon
   5934..5950    +  protein_bind   lac operator: The lac repressor binds to the lac operator to inhibit transcription in E. coli. This inhibition can be relieved by adding lactose or isopropyl-β-D-thiogalactopyranoside (IPTG). lac repressor encoded by lacI
   5995..6013    +  promoter       T3 promoter: promoter for bacteriophage T3 RNA polymerase
   6041..6267    +  promoter       RSV promoter: Rous sarcoma virus enhancer/promoter
   6268..6448    +  LTR            5' LTR (truncated): truncated 5' long terminal repeat (LTR) from HIV-1
   6495..6620    +  misc_feature   HIV-1 Ψ: packaging signal of human immunodeficiency virus type 1
   6604..6967    +  CDS            HIV-1 gag (fragment): gag protein from human immunodeficiency virus 1; gag
   7113..7346    +  misc_feature   RRE: The Rev response element (RRE) of HIV-1 allows for Rev-dependent mRNA export from the nucleus to the cytoplasm.
   7723..7749    +  CDS            Rev (fragment): human immunodeficiency virus 1 (HIV-1) Rev protein; rev; enhances nuclear export of unspliced and incompletely spliced viral mRNAs
   7753..7993    +  promoter       U6 promoter: RNA polymerase III promoter for human U6 snRNA
   8023..8098    +  misc_RNA       gRNA scaffold: guide RNA scaffold for the Streptococcus pyogenes CRISPR/Cas9 system
   8154..8271    +  misc_feature   cPPT/CTS: central polypurine tract and central termination sequence of HIV-1
>Addgene plasmid #77385 | PHKG2 gRNA (BRDN0001149032) | addgene full sequence | sequence record 187660 | Addgene Assembled Sequence
CCCGGGTGCAAAGATGGATAAAGTTTTAAACAGAGAGGAATCTTTGCAGCTAATGGACCTTCTAGGTCTT
GAAAGGAGTGGGAATTGGCTCCGGTGCCCGTCAGTGGGCAGAGCGCACATCGCCCACAGTCCCCGAGAAG
TTGGGGGGAGGGGTCGGCAATTGATCCGGTGCCTAGAGAAGGTGGCGCGGGGTAAACTGGGAAAGTGATG
TCGTGTACTGGCTCCGCCTTTTTCCCGAGGGTGGGGGAGAACCGTATATAAGTGCAGTAGTCGCCGTGAA
CGTTCTTTTTCGCAACGGGTTTGCCGCCAGAACACAGGTAAGTGCCGTGTGTGGTTCCCGCGGGCCTGGC
CTCTTTACGGGTTATGGCCCTTGCGTGCCTTGAATTACTTCCACCTGGCTGCAGTACGTGATTCTTGATC
CCGAGCTTCGGGTTGGAAGTGGGTGGGAGAGTTCGAGGCCTTGCGCTTAAGGAGCCCCTTCGCCTCGTGC
TTGAGTTGAGGCCTGGCCTGGGCGCTGGGGCCGCCGCGTGCGAATCTGGTGGCACCTTCGCGCCTGTCTC
GCTGCTTTCGATAAGTCTCTAGCCATTTAAAATTTTTGATGACCTGCTGCGACGCTTTTTTTCTGGCAAG
ATAGTCTTGTAAATGCGGGCCAAGATCTGCACACTGGTATTTCGGTTTTTGGGGCCGCGGGCGGCGACGG
GGCCCGTGCGTCCCAGCGCACATGTTCGGCGAGGCGGGGCCTGCGAGCGCGGCCACCGAGAATCGGACGG
GGGTAGTCTCAAGCTGGCCGGCCTGCTCTGGTGCCTGGCCTCGCGCCGCCGTGTATCGCCCCGCCCTGGG
CGGCAAGGCTGGCCCGGTCGGCACCAGTTGCGTGAGCGGAAAGATGGCCGCTTCCCGGCCCTGCTGCAGG
GAGCTCAAAATGGAGGACGCGGCGCTCGGGAGAGCGGGCGGGTGAGTCACCCACACAAAGGAAAAGGGCC
TTTCCGTCCTCAGCCGTCGCTTCATGTGACTCCACGGAGTACCGGGCGCCGTCCAGGCACCTCGATTAGT
TCTCGAGCTTTTGGAGTACGTCGTCTTTAGGTTGGGGGGAGGGGTTTTATGCGATGGAGTTTCCCCACAC
TGAGTGGGTGGAGACTGAAGTTAGGCCAGCTTGGCACTTGATGTAATTCTCCTTGGAATTTGCCCTTTTT
GAGTTTGGATCTTGGTTCATTCTCAAGCCTCAGACAGTGGTTCAAAGTTTTTTTCTTCCATTTCAGGTGT
CGTGACGTACGGCCACCATGACCGAGTACAAGCCCACGGTGCGCCTCGCCACCCGCGACGACGTCCCCAG
GGCCGTACGCACCCTCGCCGCCGCGTTCGCCGACTACCCCGCCACGCGCCACACCGTCGATCCGGACCGC
CACATCGAGCGGGTCACCGAGCTGCAAGAACTCTTCCTCACGCGCGTCGGGCTCGACATCGGCAAGGTGT
GGGTCGCGGACGACGGCGCCGCCGTGGCGGTCTGGACCACGCCGGAGAGCGTCGAAGCGGGGGCGGTGTT
CGCCGAGATCGGCCCGCGCATGGCCGAGTTGAGCGGTTCCCGGCTGGCCGCGCAGCAACAGATGGAAGGC
CTCCTGGCGCCGCACCGGCCCAAGGAGCCCGCGTGGTTCCTGGCCACCGTCGGAGTCTCGCCCGACCACC
AGGGCAAGGGTCTGGGCAGCGCCGTCGTGCTCCCCGGAGTGGAGGCGGCCGAGCGCGCCGGGGTGCCCGC
CTTCCTGGAGACCTCCGCGCCCCGCAACCTCCCCTTCTACGAGCGGCTCGGCTTCACCGTCACCGCCGAC
GTCGAGGTGCCCGAAGGACCGCGCACCTGGTGCATGACCCGCAAGCCCGGTGCCTGAACGCGTTAAGTCG
ACAATCAACCTCTGGATTACAAAATTTGTGAAAGATTGACTGGTATTCTTAACTATGTTGCTCCTTTTAC
GCTATGTGGATACGCTGCTTTAATGCCTTTGTATCATGCTATTGCTTCCCGTATGGCTTTCATTTTCTCC
TCCTTGTATAAATCCTGGTTGCTGTCTCTTTATGAGGAGTTGTGGCCCGTTGTCAGGCAACGTGGCGTGG
TGTGCACTGTGTTTGCTGACGCAACCCCCACTGGTTGGGGCATTGCCACCACCTGTCAGCTCCTTTCCGG
GACTTTCGCTTTCCCCCTCCCTATTGCCACGGCGGAACTCATCGCCGCCTGCCTTGCCCGCTGCTGGACA
GGGGCTCGGCTGTTGGGCACTGACAATTCCGTGGTGTTGTCGGGGAAATCATCGTCCTTTCCTTGGCTGC
TCGCCTGTGTTGCCACCTGGATTCTGCGCGGGACGTCCTTCTGCTACGTCCCTTCGGCCCTCAATCCAGC
GGACCTTCCTTCCCGCGGCCTGCTGCCGGCTCTGCGGCCTCTTCCGCGTCTTCGCCTTCGCCCTCAGACG
AGTCGGATCTCCCTTTGGGCCGCCTCCCCGCGTCGACTTTAAGACCAATGACTTACAAGGCAGCTGTAGA
TCTTAGCCACTTTTTAAAAGAAAAGGGGGGACTGGAAGGGCTAATTCACTCCCAACGAAGACAAGATCTG
CTTTTTGCTTGTACTGGGTCTCTCTGGTTAGACCAGATCTGAGCCTGGGAGCTCTCTGGCTAACTAGGGA
ACCCACTGCTTAAGCCTCAATAAAGCTTGCCTTGAGTGCTTCAAGTAGTGTGTGCCCGTCTGTTGTGTGA
CTCTGGTAACTAGAGATCCCTCAGACCCTTTTAGTCAGTGTGGAAAATCTCTAGCAGTACGTATAGTAGT
TCATGTCATCTTATTATTCAGTATTTATAACTTGCAAAGAAATGAATATCAGAGAGTGAGAGGAACTTGT
TTATTGCAGCTTATAATGGTTACAAATAAAGCAATAGCATCACAAATTTCACAAATAAAGCATTTTTTTC
ACTGCATTCTAGTTGTGGTTTGTCCAAACTCATCAATGTATCTTATCATGTCTGGCTCTAGCTATCCCGC
CCCTAACTCCGCCCATCCCGCCCCTAACTCCGCCCAGTTCCGCCCATTCTCCGCCCCATGGCTGACTAAT
TTTTTTTATTTATGCAGAGGCCGAGGCCGCCTCGGCCTCTGAGCTATTCCAGAAGTAGTGAGGAGGCTTT
TTTGGAGGCCTAGGGACGTACCCAATTCGCCCTATAGTGAGTCGTATTACGCGCGCTCACTGGCCGTCGT
TTTACAACGTCGTGACTGGGAAAACCCTGGCGTTACCCAACTTAATCGCCTTGCAGCACATCCCCCTTTC
GCCAGCTGGCGTAATAGCGAAGAGGCCCGCACCGATCGCCCTTCCCAACAGTTGCGCAGCCTGAATGGCG
AATGGG
[124 nt withheld, positions 3367-3490]
C
[91 nt withheld, positions 3492-3582]
A
[49 nt withheld, positions 3584-3632]
CCTTTGACGTTGGAGTCCACGTTCTTT
[37 nt withheld, positions 3660-3696]
ACCCTATCTCGGTCTATTCTTTTGATTTATAAGGGATTTTGCCGATTTCGGCCTATTGGTTAAAAAATGA
GCTGATTTAACAAAAATTTAACGCGAATTTTAACAAAATATTAACGCTTACAATTTAGGTGGCACTTTTC
GGGGAAATGTGCGCGGAACCCCTATTTGTTTATTTTTCTAAATACATTCAAATATGTATCCGCTCATGAG
ACAATAACCCTGATAAATGCTTCAATAATATTGAAAAAGGAAGAGTATGAGTATTCAACATTTCCGTGTC
GCCCTTATTCCCTTTTTTGCGGCATTTTGCCTTCCTGTTTTTGCTCACCCAGAAACGCTGGTGAAAGTAA
AAGATGCTGAAGATCAGTTGGGTGCACGAGTGGGTTACATCGAACTGGATCTCAACAGCGGTAAGATCCT
TGAGAGTTTTCGCCCCGAAGAACGTTTTCCAATGATGAGCACTTTTAAAGTTCTGCTATGTGGCGCGGTA
TTATCCCGTATTGACGCCGGGCAAGAGCAACTCGGTCGCCGCATACACTATTCTCAGAATGACTTGGTTG
AGTACTCACCAGTCACAGAAAAGCATCTTACGGATGGCATGACAGTAAGAGAATTATGCAGTGCTGCCAT
AACCATGAGTGATAACACTGCGGCCAACTTACTTCTGACAACGATCGGAGGACCGAAGGAGCTAACCGCT
TTTTTGCACAACATGGGGGATCATGTAACTCGCCTTGATCGTTGGGAACCGGAGCTGAATGAAGCCATAC
CAAACGACGAGCGTGACACCACGATGCCTGTAGCAATGGCAACAACGTTGCGCAAACTATTAACTGGCGA
ACTACTTACTCTAGCTTCCCGGCAACAATTAATAGACTGGATGGAGGCGGATAAAGTTGCAGGACCACTT
CTGCGCTCGGCCCTTCCGGCTGGCTGGTTTATTGCTGATAAATCTGGAGCCGGTGAGCGTGGGTCTCGCG
GTATCATTGCAGCACTGGGGCCAGATGGTAAGCCCTCCCGTATCGTAGTTATCTACACGACGGGGAGTCA
GGCAACTATGGATGAACGAAATAGACAGATCGCTGAGATAGGTGCCTCACTGATTAAGCATTGGTAACTG
TCAGACCAAGTTTACTCATATATACTTTAGATTGATTTAAAACTTCATTTTTAATTTAAAAGGATCTAGG
TGAAGATCCTTTTTGATAATCTCATGACCAAAATCCCTTAACGTGAGTTTTCGTTCCACTGAGCGTCAGA
CCCCGTAGAAAAGATCAAAGGATCTTCTTGAGATCCTTTTTTTCTGCGCGTAATCTGCTGCTTGCAAACA
AAAAAACCACCGCTACCAGCGGTGGTTTGTTTGCCGGATCAAGAGCTACCAACTCTTTTTCCGAAGGTAA
CTGGCTTCAGCAGAGCGCAGATACCAAATACTGTTCTTCTAGTGTAGCCGTAGTTAGGCCACCACTTCAA
GAACTCTGTAGCACCGCCTACATACCTCGCTCTGCTAATCCTGTTACCAGTGGCTGCTGCCAGTGGCGAT
AAGTCGTGTCTTACCGGGTTGGACTCAAGACGATAGTTACCGGATAAGGCGCAGCGGTCGGGCTGAACGG
GGGGTTCGTGCACACAGCCCAGCTTGGAGCGAACGACCTACACCGAACTGAGATACCTACAGCGTGAGCT
ATGAGAAAGCGCCACGCTTCCCGAAGGGAGAAAGGCGGACAGGTATCCGGTAAGCGGCAGGGTCGGAACA
GGAGAGCGCACGAGGGAGCTTCCAGGGGGAAACGCCTGGTATCTTTATAGTCCTGTCGGGTTTCGCCACC
TCTGACTTGAGCGTCGATTTTTGTGATGCTCGTCAGGGGGGCGGAGCCTATGGAAAAACGCCAGCAACGC
GGCCTTTTTACGGTTCCTGGCCTTTTGCTGGCCTTTTGCTCACATGTTCTTTCCTGCGTTATCCCCTGAT
TCTGTGGATAACCGTATTACCGCCTTTGAGTGAGCTGATACCGCTCGCCGCAGCCGAACGACCGAGCGCA
GCGAGTCAGTGAGCGAGGAAGCGGAAGAGCGCCCAATACGCAAACCGCCTCTCCCCGCGCGTTGGCCGAT
TCATTAATGCAGCTGGCACGACAGGTTTCCCGACTGGAAAGCGGGCAGTGAGCGCAACGCAATTAATGTG
AGTTAGCTCACTCATTAGGCACCCCAGGCTTTACACTTTATGCTTCCGGCTCGTATGTTGTGTGGAATTG
TGAGCGGATAACAATTTCACACAGGAAACAGCTATGACCATGATTACGCCAAGCGCGCAATTAACCCTCA
CTAAAGGGAACAAAAGCTGGAGCTGCAAGCTTAATGTAGTCTTATGCAATACTCTTGTAGTCTTGCAACA
TGGTAACGATGAGTTAGCAACATGCCTTACAAGGAGAGAAAAAGCACCGTGCATGCCGATTGGTGGAAGT
AAGGTGGTACGATCGTGCCTTATTAGGAAGGCAACAGACGGGTCTGACATGGATTGGACGAACCACTGAA
TTGCCGCATTGCAGAGATATTGTATTTAAGTGCCTAGCTCGATACATAAACGGGTCTCTCTGGTTAGACC
AGATCTGAGCCTGGGAGCTCTCTGGCTAACTAGGGAACCCACTGCTTAAGCCTCAATAAAGCTTGCCTTG
AGTGCTTCAAGTAGTGTGTGCCCGTCTGTTGTGTGACTCTGGTAACTAGAGATCCCTCAGACCCTTTTAG
TCAGTGTGGAAAATCTCTAGCAGTGGCGCCCGAACAGGGACTTGAAAGCGAAAGGGAAACCAGAGGAGCT
CTCTCGACGCAGGACTCGGCTTGCTGAAGCGCGCACGGCAAGAGGCGAGGGGCGGCGACTGGTGAGTACG
CCAAAAATTTTGACTAGCGGAGGCTAGAAGGAGAGAGATGGGTGCGAGAGCGTCAGTATTAAGCGGGGGA
GAATTAGATCGCGATGGGAAAAAATTCGGTTAAGGCCAGGGGGAAAGAAAAAATATAAATTAAAACATAT
AGTATGGGCAAGCAGGGAGCTAGAACGATTCGCAGTTAATCCTGGCCTGTTAGAAACATCAGAAGGCTGT
AGACAAATACTGGGACAGCTACAACCATCCCTTCAGACAGGATCAGAAGAACTTAGATCATTATATAATA
CAGTAGCAACCCTCTATTGTGTGCATCAAAGGATAGAGATAAAAGACACCAAGGAAGCTTTAGACAAGAT
AGAGGAAGAGCAAAACAAAAGTAAGACCACCGCACAGCAAGCGGCCGCTGATCTTCAGACCTGGAGGAGG
AGATATGAGGGACAATTGGAGAAGTGAATTATATAAATATAAAGTAGTAAAAATTGAACCATTAGGAGTA
GCACCCACCAAGGCAAAGAGAAGAGTGGTGCAGAGAGAAAAAAGAGCAGTGGGAATAGGAGCTTTGTTCC
TTGGGTTCTTGGGAGCAGCAGGAAGCACTATGGGCGCAGCGTCAATGACGCTGACGGTACAGGCCAGACA
ATTATTGTCTGGTATAGTGCAGCAGCAGAACAATTTGCTGAGGGCTATTGAGGCGCAACAGCATCTGTTG
CAACTCACAGTCTGGGGCATCAAGCAGCTCCAGGCAAGAATCCTGGCTGTGGAAAGATACCTAAAGGATC
AACAGCTCCTGGGGATTTGGGGTTGCTCTGGAAAACTCATTTGCACCACTGCTGTGCCTTGGAATGCTAG
TTGGAGTAATAAATCTCTGGAACAGATTTGGAATCACACGACCTGGATGGAGTGGGACAGAGAAATTAAC
AATTACACAAGCTTAATACACTCCTTAATTGAAGAATCGCAAAACCAGCAAGAAAAGAATGAACAAGAAT
TATTGGAATTAGATAAATGGGCAAGTTTGTGGAATTGGTTTAACATAACAAATTGGCTGTGGTATATAAA
ATTATTCATAATGATAGTAGGAGGCTTGGTAGGTTTAAGAATAGTTTTTGCTGTACTTTCTATAGTGAAT
AGAGTTAGGCAGGGATATTCACCATTATCGTTTCAGACCCACCTCCCAACCCCGAGGGGACCCAGAGAGG
GCCTATTTCCCATGATTCCTTCATATTTGCATATACGATACAAGGCTGTTAGAGAGATAATTAGAATTAA
TTTGACTGTAAACACAAAGATATTAGTACAAAATACGTGACGTAGAAAGTAATAATTTCTTGGGTAGTTT
GCAGTTTTAAAATTATGTTTTAAAATGGACTATCATATGCTTACCGTAACTTGAAAGTATTTCGATTTCT
TGGCTTTATATATCTTGTGGAAAGGACGAAACACCGTGGGGTCCCACACAACTCTGGTTTTAGAGCTAGA
AATAGCAAGTTAAAATAAGGCTAGTCCGTTATCAACTTGAAAAAGTGGCACCGAGTCGGTGCTTTTTTAA
GCTTGGCGTAACTAGATCTTGAGACAAATGGCAGTATTCATCCACAATTTTAAAAGAAAAGGGGGGATTG
GGGGGTACAGTGCAGGGGAAAGAATAGTAGACATAATAGCAACAGACATACAAACTAAAGAATTACAAAA
ACAAATTACAAAAATTCAAAATTTTCGGGTTTATTACAGGGACAGCAGAGATCCACTTTGGCGCCGGCTC
GAGGGGG
