>Addgene plasmid #77385 | PHKG2 gRNA (BRDN0001149032) | depositor partial sequence | sequence record 144845 | Target Sequence
TGGGGTCCCACACAACTCTG
