>Addgene plasmid #77385 | PHKG2 gRNA (BRDN0001149032) | addgene partial sequence | sequence record 187659 | hU6-F
TAGAAAGTAATAATTTCTTGGGTAGTTTGCAGTTTTAAAATTATGTTTTAAAATGGACTATCATATGCTT
ACCGTAACTTGAAAGTATTTCGATTTCTTGGCTTTATATATCTTGTGGAAAGGACGAAACACCGTGGGGT
CCCACACAACTCTGGTTTTAGAGCTAGAAATAGCAAGTTAAAATAAGGCTAGTCCGTTATCAACTTGAAA
AAGTGGCACCGAGTCGGTGCTTTTTTAAGCTTGGCGTAACTAGATCTTGAGACAAATGGCAGTATTCATC
CACAATTTTAAAAGAAAAGGGGGGATTGGGGGGTACAGTGCAGGGGAAAGAATAGTAGACATAATAGCAA
CAGACATACAAACTAAAGAATTACAAAAACAAATTACAAAAATTCAAAATTTTCGGGTTTATTACAGGGA
CAGCAGAGATCCACTTTGGCGCCGGCTCGAGGGGGCCCGGGTGCAAAGATGGATAAAGTTTTAAACAGAG
AGGAATCTTTGCAGCTAATGGACCTTCTAGGTCTTGAAAGGAGTGGGAATTGGCTCCGGTGCCCGTCAGT
GGGCAGAGCG
